>Addgene plasmid #196241 | pGEX-4T-3-GST-Tev-Af1521(K35E/Y145R)-myc | addgene full sequence | sequence record 398155 | Addgene NGS Result
GCTTATCGACTGCACGGTGCACCAATGCTTCTGGCGTCAGGCAGCCATCGGAAGCTGTGGTATGGCTGTG
CAGGTCGTAAATCACTGCATAATTCGTGTCGCTCAAGGCGCACTCCCGTTCTGGATAATGTTTTTTGCGC
CGACATCATAACGGTTCTGGCAAATATTCTGAAATGAGCTGTTGACAATTAATCATCGGCTCGTATAATG
TGTGGAATTGTGAGCGGATAACAATTTCACACAGGAAACAGTATTCATGTCCCCTATACTAGGTTATTGG
AAAATTAAGGGCCTTGTGCAACCCACTCGACTTCTTTTGGAATATCTTGAAGAAAAATATGAAGAGCATT
TGTATGAGCGCGATGAAGGTGATAAATGGCGAAACAAAAAGTTTGAATTGGGTTTGGAGTTTCCCAATCT
TCCTTATTATATTGATGGTGATGTTAAATTAACACAGTCTATGGCCATCATACGTTATATAGCTGACAAG
CACAACATGTTGGGTGGTTGTCCAAAAGAGCGTGCAGAGATTTCAATGCTTGAAGGAGCGGTTTTGGATA
TTAGATACGGTGTTTCGAGAATTGCATATAGTAAAGACTTTGAAACTCTCAAAGTTGATTTTCTTAGCAA
GCTACCTGAAATGCTGAAAATGTTCGAAGATCGTTTATGTCATAAAACATATTTAAATGGTGATCATGTA
ACCCATCCTGACTTCATGTTGTATGACGCTCTTGATGTTGTTTTATACATGGACCCAATGTGCCTGGATG
CGTTCCCAAAATTAGTTTGTTTTAAAAAACGTATTGAAGCTATCCCACAAATTGATAAGTACTTGAAATC
CAGCAAGTATATAGCATGGCCTTTGCAGGGCTGGCAAGCCACGTTTGGTGGTGGCGACCATCCTCCAAAA
TCGGATCTGGTTCCGCGTGGATCCCCGAATTCCCGGGTCGACGAGAATTTATATTTTCAAGGAGAAGTAC
TATTCGAAGCAAAGGTGGGTGACATCACCCTGAAGCTGGCGCAGGGTGACATCACCCAGTATCCGGCGAA
AGCGATTGTTAACGCTGCGAACGAACGCCTGGAGCACGGTGGCGGCGTTGCCTATGCGATCGCCAAGGCG
TGTGCAGGTGACGCAGGTCTGTACACCGAAATTTCCAAAAAAGCTATGCGTGAACAATTTGGTCGTGATT
ATATCGACCACGGCGAAGTGGTGGTTACTCCGGCTATGAATCTGGAAGAAAGAGGTATCAAATACGTGTT
TCATACCGTCGGTCCGATTTGCAGCGGCATGTGGTCGGAAGAGTTGAAAGAAAAGCTCTACAAAGCCTTC
CTGGGTCCACTGGAGAAGGCGGAAGAGATGGGTGTCGAAAGCATTGCATTTCCGGCGGTTAGCGCTGGCA
TCCGTGGTTGCGATCTGGAGAAGGTTGTCGAGACGTTTTTAGAGGCGGTTAAGAACTTCAAAGGTAGTGC
TGTGAAGGAGGTGGCGTTGGTTATTTACGATCGTAAAAGCGCGGAAGTAGCCTTGAAGGTGTTCGAGCGC
TCTCTGAGCGGTGGCGGTGGCTCTGGTGGCGGCGGTTCCGGCGGGGGCGGCTCCGAGCAAAAACTGATCA
GCGAGGAGGATCTTTAAGCGGCCGCATCGTGACTGACTGACGATCTGCCTCGCGCGTTTCGGTGATGACG
GTGAAAACCTCTGACACATGCAGCTCCCGGAGACGGTCACAGCTTGTCTGTAAGCGGATGCCGGGAGCAG
ACAAGCCCGTCAGGGCGCGTCAGCGGGTGTTGGCGGGTGTCGGGGCGCAGCCATGACCCAGTCACGTAGC
GATAGCGGAGTGTATAATTCTTGAAGACGAAAGGGCCTCGTGATACGCCTATTTTTATAGGTTAATGTCA
TGATAATAATGGTTTCTTAGACGTCAGGTGGCACTTTTCGGGGAAATGTGCGCGGAACCCCTATTTGTTT
ATTTTTCTAAATACATTCAAATATGTATCCGCTCATGAGACAATAACCCTGATAAATGCTTCAATAATAT
TGAAAAAGGAAGAGTATGAGTATTCAACATTTCCGTGTCGCCCTTATTCCCTTTTTTGCGGCATTTTGCC
TTCCTGTTTTTGCTCACCCAGAAACGCTGGTGAAAGTAAAAGATGCTGAAGATCAGTTGGGTGCACGAGT
GGGTTACATCGAACTGGATCTCAACAGCGGTAAGATCCTTGAGAGTTTTCGCCCCGAAGAACGTTTTCCA
ATGATGAGCACTTTTAAAGTTCTGCTATGTGGCGCGGTATTATCCCGTGTTGACGCCGGGCAAGAGCAAC
TCGGTCGCCGCATACACTATTCTCAGAATGACTTGGTTGAGTACTCACCAGTCACAGAAAAGCATCTTAC
GGATGGCATGACAGTAAGAGAATTATGCAGTGCTGCCATAACCATGAGTGATAACACTGCGGCCAACTTA
CTTCTGACAACGATCGGAGGACCGAAGGAGCTAACCGCTTTTTTGCACAACATGGGGGATCATGTAACTC
GCCTTGATCGTTGGGAACCGGAGCTGAATGAAGCCATACCAAACGACGAGCGTGACACCACGATGCCTGC
AGCAATGGCAACAACGTTGCGCAAACTATTAACTGGCGAACTACTTACTCTAGCTTCCCGGCAACAATTA
ATAGACTGGATGGAGGCGGATAAAGTTGCAGGACCACTTCTGCGCTCGGCCCTTCCGGCTGGCTGGTTTA
TTGCTGATAAATCTGGAGCCGGTGAGCGTGGGTCTCGCGGTATCATTGCAGCACTGGGGCCAGATGGTAA
GCCCTCCCGTATCGTAGTTATCTACACGACGGGGAGTCAGGCAACTATGGATGAACGAAATAGACAGATC
GCTGAGATAGGTGCCTCACTGATTAAGCATTGGTAACTGTCAGACCAAGTTTACTCATATATACTTTAGA
TTGATTTAAAACTTCATTTTTAATTTAAAAGGATCTAGGTGAAGATCCTTTTTGATAATCTCATGACCAA
AATCCCTTAACGTGAGTTTTCGTTCCACTGAGCGTCAGACCCCGTAGAAAAGATCAAAGGATCTTCTTGA
GATCCTTTTTTTCTGCGCGTAATCTGCTGCTTGCAAACAAAAAAACCACCGCTACCAGCGGTGGTTTGTT
TGCCGGATCAAGAGCTACCAACTCTTTTTCCGAAGGTAACTGGCTTCAGCAGAGCGCAGATACCAAATAC
TGTCCTTCTAGTGTAGCCGTAGTTAGGCCACCACTTCAAGAACTCTGTAGCACCGCCTACATACCTCGCT
CTGCTAATCCTGTTACCAGTGGCTGCTGCCAGTGGCGATAAGTCGTGTCTTACCGGGTTGGACTCAAGAC
GATAGTTACCGGATAAGGCGCAGCGGTCGGGCTGAACGGGGGGTTCGTGCACACAGCCCAGCTTGGAGCG
AACGACCTACACCGAACTGAGATACCTACAGCGTGAGCTATGAGAAAGCGCCACGCTTCCCGAAGGGAGA
AAGGCGGACAGGTATCCGGTAAGCGGCAGGGTCGGAACAGGAGAGCGCACGAGGGAGCTTCCAGGGGGAA
ACGCCTGGTATCTTTATAGTCCTGTCGGGTTTCGCCACCTCTGACTTGAGCGTCGATTTTTGTGATGCTC
GTCAGGGGGGCGGAGCCTATGGAAAAACGCCAGCAACGCGGCCTTTTTACGGTTCCTGGCCTTTTGCTGG
CCTTTTGCTCACATGTTCTTTCCTGCGTTATCCCCTGATTCTGTGGATAACCGTATTACCGCCTTTGAGT
GAGCTGATACCGCTCGCCGCAGCCGAACGACCGAGCGCAGCGAGTCAGTGAGCGAGGAAGCGGAAGAGCG
CCTGATGCGGTATTTTCTCCTTACGCATCTGTGCGGTATTTCACACCGCATAAATTCCGACACCATCGAA
TGGCGCAAAACCTTTCGCGGTATGGCATGATAGCGCCCGGAAGAGAGTCAATTCAGGGTGGTGAATGTGA
AACCAGTAACGTTATACGATGTCGCAGAGTATGCCGGTGTCTCTTATCAGACCGTTTCCCGCGTGGTGAA
CCAGGCCAGCCACGTTTCTGCGAAAACGCGGGAAAAAGTGGAAGCGGCGATGGCGGAGCTGAATTACATT
CCCAACCGCGTGGCACAACAACTGGCGGGCAAACAGTCGTTGCTGATTGGCGTTGCCACCTCCAGTCTGG
CCCTGCACGCGCCGTCGCAAATTGTCGCGGCGATTAAATCTCGCGCCGATCAACTGGGTGCCAGCGTGGT
GGTGTCGATGGTAGAACGAAGCGGCGTCGAAGCCTGTAAAGCGGCGGTGCACAATCTTCTCGCGCAACGC
GTCAGTGGGCTGATCATTAACTATCCGCTGGATGACCAGGATGCCATTGCTGTGGAAGCTGCCTGCACTA
ATGTTCCGGCGTTATTTCTTGATGTCTCTGACCAGACACCCATCAACAGTATTATTTTCTCCCATGAAGA
CGGTACGCGACTGGGCGTGGAGCATCTGGTCGCATTGGGTCACCAGCAAATCGCGCTGTTAGCGGGCCCA
TTAAGTTCTGTCTCGGCGCGTCTGCGTCTGGCTGGCTGGCATAAATATCTCACTCGCAATCAAATTCAGC
CGATAGCGGAACGGGAAGGCGACTGGAGTGCCATGTCCGGTTTTCAACAAACCATGCAAATGCTGAATGA
GGGCATCGTTCCCACTGCGATGCTGGTTGCCAACGATCAGATGGCGCTGGGCGCAATGCGCGCCATTACC
GAGTCCGGGCTGCGCGTTGGTGCGGATATCTCGGTAGTGGGATACGACGATACCGAAGACAGCTCATGTT
ATATCCCGCCGTTAACCACCATCAAACAGGATTTTCGCCTGCTGGGGCAAACCAGCGTGGACCGCTTGCT
GCAACTCTCTCAGGGCCAGGCGGTGAAGGGCAATCAGCTGTTGCCCGTCTCACTGGTGAAAAGAAAAACC
ACCCTGGCGCCCAATACGCAAACCGCCTCTCCCCGCGCGTTGGCCGATTCATTAATGCAGCTGGCACGAC
AGGTTTCCCGACTGGAAAGCGGGCAGTGAGCGCAACGCAATTAATGTAAGTTAGCTCACTCATTAGGCAC
CCCAGGCTTTACACTTTATGCTTCCGGCTCGTATGTTGTGTGGAATTGTGAGCGGATAACAATTTCACAC
AGGAAACAGCTATGACCATGATTACGGATTCACTGGCCGTCGTTTTACAACGTCGTGACTGGGAAAACCC
TGGCGTTACCCAACTTAATCGCCTTGCAGCACATCCCCCTTTCGCCAGCTGGCGTAATAGCGAAGAGGCC
CGCACCGATCGCCCTTCCCAACAGTTGCGCAGCCTGAATGGCGAATGGCGCTTTGCCTGGTTTCCGGCAC
CAGAAGCGGTGCCGGAAAGCTGGCTGGAGTGCGATCTTCCTGAGGCCGATACTGTCGTCGTCCCCTCAAA
CTGGCAGATGCACGGTTACGATGCGCCCATCTACACCAACGTGACCTATCCCATTACGGTCAATCCGCCG
TTTGTTCCCACGGAGAATCCGACGGGTTGTTACTCGCTCACATTTAATGTTGATGAAAGCTGGCTACAGG
AAGGCCAGACGCGAATTATTTTTGATGGCGTTGGAATTA
Features (pLannotate 1.2.2; 17 found; start..end, strand, type, name):
    182..210     +  promoter       tac promoter: strong E. coli promoter; hybrid between the trp and lac UV5 promoters
    218..234     +  protein_bind   lac operator: The lac repressor binds to the lac operator to inhibit transcription in E. coli. This inhibition can be relieved by adding lactose or isopropyl-β-D-thiogalactopyranoside (IPTG). lac repressor encoded by lacI
    257..910     +  CDS            GST26_SCHJA: Experimental evidence at protein level: Swiss-Prot protein existence level 1. GST isoenzymes appear to play a central role in the parasite detoxification system. Other functions are also suspected including a role in increasing the solubility of haematin in the parasite gut. From Schistosoma japonicum (Blood fluke).
    974..1546    +  CDS            Y1521_ARCFU: Experimental evidence at protein level: Swiss-Prot protein existence level 1. Removes ADP-ribose from asparatate and glutamate residues in proteins bearing a single ADP-ribose moiety (PubMed:23474714, PubMed:23474712). Inactive towards proteins bearing poly-ADP-ribose (PubMed:23474714, PubMed:23474712). Catalyzes removal of a phosphate group from ADP-ribose 1''-phosphate (Appr1p), but with low efficiency (PubMed:15902274). From Archaeoglobus fulgidus (strain ATCC 49558 / VC-16 / DSM 4304 / JCM 9628 / NBRC 100126).
   1655..1694    +  CDS            rop (fragment): Rop protein, which maintains plasmids at low copy number; rop
   1796..1836    +  misc_feature   bom (fragment): basis of mobility region from pBR322
   1941..2045    +  promoter       AmpR promoter: bla
   2046..2906    +  CDS            AmpR: β-lactamase; bla; confers resistance to ampicillin, carbenicillin, and related antibiotics
   3077..3665    +  rep_origin     ori: high-copy-number ColE1/pMB1/pBR322/pUC origin of replication
   3851..3902    -  misc_feature   bom (fragment): basis of mobility region from pBR322
   3909..3986    +  promoter       lacI promoter: lacI
   3987..5069    +  CDS            lacI: lac repressor; lacI; The lac repressor binds to the lac operator to inhibit transcription in E. coli. This inhibition can be relieved by adding lactose or isopropyl-β-D-thiogalactopyranoside (IPTG).
   5082..5103    +  protein_bind   CAP binding site: CAP binding activates transcription in the presence of cAMP. E. coli catabolite activator protein
   5118..5148    +  promoter       lac promoter: promoter for the E. coli lac operon
   5156..5172    +  protein_bind   lac operator: The lac repressor binds to the lac operator to inhibit transcription in E. coli. This inhibition can be relieved by adding lactose or isopropyl-β-D-thiogalactopyranoside (IPTG). lac repressor encoded by lacI
   5192..5365    +  CDS            lacZα: LacZα fragment of β-galactosidase; lacZ fragment
   5629..106     -  CDS            yciV (fragment) (across the origin): RNAAM_ECOLI - Also known as trpH From Escherichia coli (strain K12).
