[The description below was written by a language model from this plasmid's Addgene catalogue record and pLannotate feature annotations shown in this document.]
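Description:
pGEX-4T-3-GST-Tev-Af1521(K35E/Y145R)-myc is a 5.6 kb bacterial expression plasmid built on the pGEX-4T-3 backbone, custom-designed and commercially synthesized, for producing a tagged archaeal macrodomain protein in E. coli. It replicates from a ColE1/pMB1-type origin and is selected with ampicillin through the β-lactamase gene and its own promoter. As is usual for pGEX vectors, it also carries a lacI repressor gene with its promoter, plus residual lac promoter/operator, lacZα, rop and bom fragments that are backbone remnants and not functional parts of the payload.

Expression is driven by the hybrid tac promoter followed by a lac operator, so transcription is held off by the plasmid-encoded lac repressor and induced with IPTG. The open reading frame begins with Schistosoma japonicum glutathione S-transferase, followed by a TEV protease recognition site, then the Af1521 macrodomain from Archaeoglobus fulgidus, and ends with a C-terminal myc epitope. The TEV site and myc tag are described in the catalogue entry but were not picked up as separate features in the automated annotation. The macrodomain carries two substitutions, lysine 35 to glutamate and tyrosine 145 to arginine, and the record describes it as an engineered macrodomain. Wild-type Af1521 is annotated as an ADP-ribose-directed enzyme, but the record does not state what effect the mutations have.

The GST moiety allows affinity capture on glutathione resin, TEV cleavage can release the macrodomain from the tag, and the myc epitope supports antibody detection. The associated publication concerns poly(ADP-ribose) dynamics at sites of DNA damage, which suggests the purified protein serves as an ADP-ribose-related reagent, though its exact role is not specified.
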