Addgene plasmid #196241: pGEX-4T-3-GST-Tev-Af1521(K35E/Y145R)-myc
Purpose: N-terminal GST fusion of Af1521(K35E/Y145R) with a TEV protease site located between the GST tag and Af1521 and a myc tag on the C terminus
Depositing lab: Robert Sobol. Depositing organization: University of South Alabama. Publication: Overexpression of the WWE domain of RNF146 modulates poly-(ADP)-ribose dynamics at sites of DNA damage. Al-Rahahleh RQ, Roos WP, Saville KM, Andrews JF, Wu Z, Koczor CA, Prakash A, Sobol RW. DNA Repair (Amst). 2025 Jun;150:103845. doi: 10.1016/j.dnarep.2025.103845. Epub 2025 May 21. PubMed 40403420.
Backbone
  Vector backbone: pGEX-4T-3
  Backbone manufacturer: Genscript
  Total vector size (bp): 5639
  Vector type: Bacterial Expression
Growth in bacteria
  Bacterial resistance: Ampicillin, 100 μg/mL
  Growth temperature: 37°C
  Growth strain: DH5alpha
  Copy number: Unknown
Gene/Insert
  Gene/Insert name: N-terminal GST fusion of Af1521(K35E/Y145R) with a TEV protease site between GST and Af1521 encoding a C-terminal myc tag (alt name: Engineered macrodomain with (K35E/Y145R) mutation)
  Species: Archaeoglobus fulgidus
  Insert size (bp): 1371
  Mutation: amino acid 35 lysine is replaced with glutamic acid and amino acid 145 tyrosine was replaced with arginine
  Tag / fusion protein: myc tag (C terminal on insert); GST tag (N terminal on backbone)
Resource information
  A portion of this plasmid was derived from a plasmid made by: Vector was custom-designed in the Sobol lab and synthesized by Genscript.
Terms and licenses: Academic/Nonprofit Terms; Industry Terms: Not Available to Industry
Depositor comments: Please visit https://doi.org/10.1101/2023.12.29.573650 for bioRxiv preprint.
How to cite: pGEX-4T-3-GST-Tev-Af1521(K35E/Y145R)-myc was a gift from Robert Sobol (Addgene plasmid # 196241 ; http://n2t.net/addgene:196241 ; RRID:Addgene_196241)
